>Addgene plasmid #110996 | PSOP7-COMP-blac-flag-his | depositor full sequence | sequence record 208752 | PSOP7-COMP-blac-flag-his sequence 9448 bps
CTCGAGAAAGGCGTCTAACCAGTCACAGTCGCAAGGTAGGCTGAGCACCGTGGCGGGCGGCAGCGGGTGG
CGGTCGGGGTTGTTTCTGGCGGAGGTGCTGCTGATGATGTAATTAAAGTAGGCGGTCTTGAGACGGCGGA
TGGTCGAGGTGAGGTGTGGCAGGCTTGAGATCCAGCTGTTGGGGTGAGTACTCCCTCTCAAAAGCGGGCA
TTACTTCTGCGCTAAGATTGTCAGTTTCCAAAAACGAGGAGGATTTGATATTCACCTGGCCCGATCTGGC
CATACACTTGAGTGACAATGACATCCACTTTGCCTTTCTCTCCACAGGTGTCCACTCCCAGGTCCAAGTT
TGCCACCATGGAGTTTCAGACCCAGGTACTCATGTCCCTGCTGCTCTGCATGTCTGGTGCGGCCGCCCTG
AGCCTGAAGGGCATCAAAGAGGGCGACCCTCCCCGGCTGATGTACGACAACAACAAAGTGAACCACGGCA
ACACCCTGAAGGTGTCCAAGGACGAGCTGATGAAGCGGATCGTGCAGGACGTGTCCTACGATATCAACAA
CTTCATCAACGACCAGTATGAGAACAACAATAACAACAACAATAATAACAATAACAACAACAACAACATG
CGGCGGGACAAGACCAGCGAGAACGTGAAAGAGCTGCAGAACGACGACACCGTGTACATCAAGTCCCTGC
AGAACAAGCCCCTGCTGAAGATGAACAACAAGGAAAAAAACAACAAGATCGAGATGAAGGACAGCAAGAA
GGGCAACTACAACAAGTACAAGATCAAGCACAACAACAAGGCCTACGACGGCGGCATCAGCAACAGCAGA
GAGCAGAACAACGACGAGAACTACATGAGAGAGGAACAGCGGGGCAACATGGCCTTCAAGCTGAACAACC
TGAACAAGAAGAAGTCCCGGATCAAGAACAATAAGAACGGCAAGAAAGAGAACAATATCGACATTAACAA
CAATATGATCAAGATCAACAACATCAAGAAGGACATCCCCAAGATCGACAACGACAACAACAACAACAAT
AACAATGATAACAACAATAATAACAACAACGATAACAACAACAACAACAATAACGACAACAATAACAATA
ACAACAATGTGGACGGCGACGACAACACCGCCATCCAGAACAAGGGCCCCACCAATATCGCCAGCACCAA
CGAGCACAAGAACATCAACACAAACAATCAGAACAAACAGAAGCTGCACTCCGAGAACCACCACAAAAAC
AAGCTGACCGAGACAAGCCACAACGGCGACGTGATCGAGATCAGAATCATCAGCGACCCCGGCTTCGTGA
AGTCCAACCACAAGAAAACCGAGAAGAACAAGAAATACGACATGAAGGAAAAGGACCTGCTGCGCATCAA
GAACGGGAAGCGGAACAAAGAACTGATGGGCGTGCCCGACAAGATGAGCAAGCGCCGCGAGGTGGAACGC
GAGAAGGACCACATCAAGGGCAATTCTAAAAACAAGAATAAGAAGAAGAATAAAAACAAAAAGAAAAACA
AGAACAAGAAAAAAAACAAGAACAAAAACTTCGCCATCAAGACCAACGATGAGTCTAAGAAAAATAAGAT
CAGCTACATCCAGATGTACACCGACAAGAACGGCGCCGACGAGTACAGCCCCAAGCTGAATGACGACGAG
ACATTCGACGAGGATATGTACGAGGGCAATGACGAGATCGACAGCAATATGGCCATTAAGAAGATCAACG
AGGATAAGAACCTGCTCGAGTTCGGCGACGAGGGCGTGAAGGATATCGGCTCCACCGAGAACGAGATGAT
CAAAAACAAGAAGAACATCATCAAGAACAGCCGGAAGGTGTACAACCTCAACCTGTACAACTGCGATCTG
ATCGACGACTGGGACCTGAACCACGAGTACATCGACGAAGAGGGCAAGCTGATCAAGCTGAGCGGCTACG
TGTTCCAGAACATCGTGTCCACCGACAGCATGCCCACCGTGAATATCGCCGACTGGAAGCTGCGGGGCAG
CTGCTCCTACGACAACTACATCTGTGGCGCCCTGAATTACATGAATAACATCTACAGCAAGGGCGACCGC
GTGATCTTCGACGGCAAGATCTACGAGGCCACCGCCGAGGTGTACGAGACACCCAAAGTGATGGAAAACC
TGTGGATCGAAAAGACCAAGGACTGCTACGACTTCGGCGCGCCGTCGACCTCCATCACGGCCTATAAGAG
TGAGGGGGAGTCAGCGGAGTTCTCCTTCCCACTCAACCTTGGAGAGGAAAGCCTGCAGGGAGAGTTGAGA
TGGAAGGCAGAGAAGGCTCCTTCTTCCCAGTCCTGGATCACCTTCTCCCTAAAGAACCAAAAGGTGTCTG
TGCAGAAGTCTACTAGCAACCCCAAGTTCCAGCTGTCCGAAACGCTCCCACTCACCCTTCAGATACCCCA
GGTCTCCCTTCAGTTTGCTGGTTCTGGCAACCTGACCCTGACTCTGGACAGAGGGATACTGTATCAGGAA
GTGAACCTGGTGGTGATGAAAGTGACTCAGCCCGACAGCAACACTTTGACCTGTGAGGTGATGGGACCCA
CCTCACCCAAGATGAGACTGATCTTGAAGCAGGAGAATCAGGAGGCCAGGGTCTCCAGGCAGGAGAAAGT
GATTCAAGTGCAGGCCCCTGAAGCAGGGGTGTGGCAATGTCTACTGAGTGAAGGTGAAGAGGTCAAGATG
GACTCCAAGATCCAGGTTTTATCCAAAGGGTTGAATTCCGGCGGCGGCTCCGGAGGCGGTACCGGTGGCG
GCGACCTAGCCCCACAGATGCTTCGAGAACTCCAGGAGACTAATGCGGCGCTGCAAGACGTGAGAGAGCT
CTTGCGACAGCAGGTCAAGGAGATCACCTTCCTGAAGAATACGGTGATGGAATGTGACGCCTGCGGTCTA
GACAGAAACCTGCCTCCACTAGCACCTCTGGGCCCACACCCAGAAACGCTGGTGAAAGTAAAAGATGCTG
AAGATCAGTTGGGTGCACGAGTGGGTTACATCGAACTGGATCTCAACAGCGGTAAGATCCTTGAGAGTTT
TCGCCCCGAAGAACGTTTTCCAATGATGAGCACTTTTAAAGTTCTGCTATGTGGCGCGGTATTATCCCGT
ATTGACGCCGGGCAAGAGCAACTCGGTCGCCGCATACACTATTCTCAGAATGACTTGGTTGAGTACTCAC
CAGTCACAGAAAAGCATCTTACGGATGGCATGACAGTAAGAGAATTATGCAGTGCTGCCATAACCATGAG
TGATAACACTGCGGCCAACTTACTTCTGACAACGATCGGAGGACCGAAGGAGCTAACCGCTTTTTTGCAC
AACATGGGGGATCATGTAACTCGCCTTGATCGTTGGGAACCGGAGCTGAATGAAGCCATACCAAACGACG
AGCGTGACACCACGATGCCTGTAGCAATGGCAACAACGTTGCGCAAACTATTAACTGGCGAACTACTTAC
TCTAGCTTCCCGGCAACAATTAATAGACTGGATGGAGGCGGATAAAGTTGCAGGACCACTTCTGCGCTCG
GCCCTTCCGGCTGGCTGGTTTATTGCTGATAAATCTGGAGCCGGTGAGCGTGGGTCTCGCGGTATCATTG
CAGCACTGGGGCCAGATGGTAAGCCCTCCCGTATCGTAGTTATCTACACGACGGGGAGTCAGGCAACTAT
GGATGAACGAAATAGACAGATCGCTGAGATAGGTGCCTCACTGATTAAGCATTGGGGCCCTGACTACAAA
GACCATGACGGTGATTATAAAGATCATGACATCGATTACAAGGATGACGATGACAAGGGCCCTCACCACC
ACCATCACCACTAATTAATTAAGGATCCCCCGACCTCGACCTCTGGCTAATAAAGGAAATTTATTTTCAT
TGCAATAGTGTGTTGGAATTTTTTGTGTCTCTCACTCGGAAGGACATATGGGAGGGCAAATCATTTGGTC
GAGATCCCTCGGAGATCTCTAGCTAGAGGATCGATCCCCGCCCCGGACGAACTAAACCTGACTACGACAT
CTCTGCCCCTTCTTCGCGGGGCAGTGCATGTAATCCCTTCAGTTGGTTGGTACAACTTGCCAACTGGGCC
CTGTTCCACATGTGACACGGGGGGGGACCAAACACAAAGGGGTTCTCTGACTGTAGTTGACATCCTTATA
AATGGATGTGCACATTTGCCAACACTGAGTGGCTTTCATCCTGGAGCAGACTTTGCAGTCTGTGGACTGC
AACACAACATTGCCTTTATGTGTAACTCTTGGCTGAAGCTCTTACACCAATGCTGGGGGACATGTACCTC
CCAGGGGCCCAGGAAGACTACGGGAGGCTACACCAACGTCAATCAGAGGGGCCTGTGTAGCTACCGATAA
GCGGACCCTCAAGAGGGCATTAGCAATAGTGTTTATAAGGCCCCCTTGTTAACCCTAAACGGGTAGCATA
TGCTTCCCGGGTAGTAGTATATACTATCCAGACTAACCCTAATTCAATAGCATATGTTACCCAACGGGAA
GCATATGCTATCGAATTAGGGTTAGTAAAAGGGTCCTAAGGAACAGCGATATCTCCCACCCCATGAGCTG
TCACGGTTTTATTTACATGGGGTCAGGATTCCACGAGGGTAGTGAACCATTTTAGTCACAAGGGCAGTGG
CTGAAGATCAAGGAGCGGGCAGTGAACTCTCCTGAATCTTCGCCTGCTTCTTCATTCTCCTTCGTTTAGC
TAATAGAATAACTGCTGAGTTGTGAACAGTAAGGTGTATGTGAGGTGCTCGAAAACAAGGTTTCAGGTGA
CGCCCCCAGAATAAAATTTGGACGGGGGGTTCAGTGGTGGCATTGTGCTATGACACCAATATAACCCTCA
CAAACCCCTTGGGCAATAAATACTAGTGTAGGAATGAAACATTCTGAATATCTTTAACAATAGAAATCCA
TGGGGTGGGGACAAGCCGTAAAGACTGGATGTCCATCTCACACGAATTTATGGCTATGGGCAACACATAA
TCCTAGTGCAATATGATACTGGGGTTATTAAGATGTGTCCCAGGCAGGGACCAAGACAGGTGAACCATGT
TGTTACACTCTATTTGTAACAAGGGGAAAGAGAGTGGACGCCGACAGCAGCGGACTCCACTGGTTGTCTC
TAACACCCCCGAAAATTAAACGGGGCTCCACGCCAATGGGGCCCATAAACAAAGACAAGTGGCCACTCTT
TTTTTTGAAATTGTGGAGTGGGGGCACGCGTCAGCCCCCACACGCCGCCCTGCGGTTTTGGACTGTAAAA
TAAGGGTGTAATAACTTGGCTGATTGTAACCCCGCTAACCACTGCGGTCAAACCACTTGCCCACAAAACC
ACTAATGGCACCCCGGGGAATACCTGCATAAGTAGGTGGGCGGGCCAAGATAGGGGCGCGATTGCTGCGA
TCTGGAGGACAAATTACACACACTTGCGCCTGAGCGCCAAGCACAGGGTTGTTGGTCCTCATATTCACGA
GGTCGCTGAGAGCACGGTGGGCTAATGTTGCCATGGGTAGCATATACTACCCAAATATCTGGATAGCATA
TGCTATCCTAATCTATATCTGGGTAGCATAGGCTATCCTAATCTATATCTGGGTAGCATATGCTATCCTA
ATCTATATCTGGGTAGTATATGCTATCCTAATTTATATCTGGGTAGCATAGGCTATCCTAATCTATATCT
GGGTAGCATATGCTATCCTAATCTATATCTGGGTAGTATATGCTATCCTAATCTGTATCCGGGTAGCATA
TGCTATCCTAATAGAGATTAGGGTAGTATATGCTATCCTAATTTATATCTGGGTAGCATATACTACCCAA
ATATCTGGATAGCATATGCTATCCTAATCTATATCTGGGTAGCATATGCTATCCTAATCTATATCTGGGT
AGCATAGGCTATCCTAATCTATATCTGGGTAGCATATGCTATCCTAATCTATATCTGGGTAGTATATGCT
ATCCTAATTTATATCTGGGTAGCATAGGCTATCCTAATCTATATCTGGGTAGCATATGCTATCCTAATCT
ATATCTGGGTAGTATATGCTATCCTAATCTGTATCCGGGTAGCATATGCTATCCTCATGATAAGCTGTCA
AACATGAGAATTTTCTTGAAGACGAAAGGGCCTCGTGATACGCCTATTTTTATAGGTTAATGTCATGATA
ATAATGGTTTCTTAGACGTCAGGTGGCACTTTTCGGGGAAATGTGCGCGGAACCCCTATTTGTTTATTTT
TCTAAATACATTCAAATATGTATCCGCTCATGAGACAATAACCCTGATAAATGCTTCAATAATATTGAAA
AAGGAAGAGTATGAGTATTCAACATTTCCGTGTCGCCCTTATTCCCTTTTTTGCGGCATTTTGCCTTCCT
GTTTTTGCTCACCCAGAAACGCTGGTGAAAGTAAAAGATGCTGAAGATCAGTTGGGTGCACGAGTGGGTT
ACATCGAACTGGATCTCAACAGCGGTAAGATCCTTGAGAGTTTTCGCCCCGAAGAACGTTTTCCAATGAT
GAGCACTTTTAAAGTTCTGCTATGTGGCGCGGTATTATCCCGTGTTGACGCCGGGCAAGAGCAACTCGGT
CGCCGCATACACTATTCTCAGAATGACTTGGTTGAGTACTCACCAGTCACAGAAAAGCATCTTACGGATG
GCATGACAGTAAGAGAATTATGCAGTGCTGCCATAACCATGAGTGATAACACTGCGGCCAACTTACTTCT
GACAACGATCGGAGGACCGAAGGAGCTAACCGCTTTTTTGCACAACATGGGGGATCATGTAACTCGCCTT
GATCGTTGGGAACCGGAGCTGAATGAAGCCATACCAAACGACGAGCGTGACACCACGATGCCTGCAGCAA
TGGCAACAACGTTGCGCAAACTATTAACTGGCGAACTACTTACTCTAGCTTCCCGGCAACAATTAATAGA
CTGGATGGAGGCGGATAAAGTTGCAGGACCACTTCTGCGCTCGGCCCTTCCGGCTGGCTGGTTTATTGCT
GATAAATCTGGAGCCGGTGAGCGTGGGTCTCGCGGTATCATTGCAGCACTGGGGCCAGATGGTAAGCCCT
CCCGTATCGTAGTTATCTACACGACGGGGAGTCAGGCAACTATGGATGAACGAAATAGACAGATCGCTGA
GATAGGTGCCTCACTGATTAAGCATTGGTAACTGTCAGACCAAGTTTACTCATATATACTTTAGATTGAT
TTAAAACTTCATTTTTAATTTAAAAGGATCTAGGTGAAGATCCTTTTTGATAATCTCATGACCAAAATCC
CTTAACGTGAGTTTTCGTTCCACTGAGCGTCAGACCCCGTAGAAAAGATCAAAGGATCTTCTTGAGATCC
TTTTTTTCTGCGCGTAATCTGCTGCTTGCAAACAAAAAAACCACCGCTACCAGCGGTGGTTTGTTTGCCG
GATCAAGAGCTACCAACTCTTTTTCCGAAGGTAACTGGCTTCAGCAGAGCGCAGATACCAAATACTGTTC
TTCTAGTGTAGCCGTAGTTAGGCCACCACTTCAAGAACTCTGTAGCACCGCCTACATACCTCGCTCTGCT
AATCCTGTTACCAGTGGCTGCTGCCAGTGGCGATAAGTCGTGTCTTACCGGGTTGGACTCAAGACGATAG
TTACCGGATAAGGCGCAGCGGTCGGGCTGAACGGGGGGTTCGTGCACACAGCCCAGCTTGGAGCGAACGA
CCTACACCGAACTGAGATACCTACAGCGTGAGCTATGAGAAAGCGCCACGCTTCCCGAAGGGAGAAAGGC
GGACAGGTATCCGGTAAGCGGCAGGGTCGGAACAGGAGAGCGCACGAGGGAGCTTCCAGGGGGAAACGCC
TGGTATCTTTATAGTCCTGTCGGGTTTCGCCACCTCTGACTTGAGCGTCGATTTTTGTGATGCTCGTCAG
GGGGGCGGAGCCTATGGAAAAACGCCAGCAACGCGGCCTTTTTACGGTTCCTGGCCTTTTGCTGGCCTTT
TGCTCACATGTTCTTTCCTGCGTTATCCCCTGATTCTGTGGATAACCGTATTACCGCCTTTGAGTGAGCT
GATACCGCTCGCCGCAGCCGAACGACCGAGCGCAGCGAGTCAGTGAGCGAGGAAGCGGAAGAGCGCCCAA
TACGCAAACCGCCTCTCCCCGCGCGTTGGCCGATTCATTAATGCAGCTGGCACGACAGGTTTCCCGACTG
GAAAGCGGGCAGTGAGCGCAACGCAATTAATGTGAGTTAGCTCACTCATTAGGCACCCCAGGCTTTACAC
TTTATGCTTCCGGCTCGTATGTTGTGTGGAATTGTGAGCGGATAACAATTTCACACAGGAAACAGCTATG
ACCATGATTACGCCAAGCTCTAGCTAGAGGTCGACCAATTCTCATGTTTGACAGCTTATCATCGCAGATC
CGGGCAACGTTGTTGCCATTGCTGCAGGCGCAGAACTGGTAGGTATGGAAGATCTATACATTGAATCAAT
ATTGGCAATTAGCCATATTAGTCATTGGTTATATAGCATAAATCAATATTGGCTATTGGCCATTGCATAC
GTTGTATCTATATCATAATATGTACATTTATATTGGCTCATGTCCAATATGACCGCCATGTTGACATTGA
TTATTGACTAGTTATTAATAGTAATCAATTACGGGGTCATTAGTTCATAGCCCATATATGGAGTTCCGCG
TTACATAACTTACGGTAAATGGCCCGCCTGGCTGACCGCCCAACGACCCCCGCCCATTGACGTCAATAAT
GACGTATGTTCCCATAGTAACGCCAATAGGGACTTTCCATTGACGTCAATGGGTGGAGTATTTACGGTAA
ACTGCCCACTTGGCAGTACATCAAGTGTATCATATGCCAAGTCCGCCCCCTATTGACGTCAATGACGGTA
AATGGCCCGCCTGGCATTATGCCCAGTACATGACCTTACGGGACTTTCCTACTTGGCAGTACATCTACGT
ATTAGTCATCGCTATTACCATGGTGATGCGGTTTTGGCAGTACACCAATGGGCGTGGATAGCGGTTTGAC
TCACGGGGATTTCCAAGTCTCCACCCCATTGACGTCAATGGGAGTTTGTTTTGGCACCAAAATCAACGGG
ACTTTCCAAAATGTCGTAATAACCCCGCCCCGTTGACGCAAATGGGCGGTAGGCGTGTACGGTGGGAGGT
CTATATAAGCAGAGCTCGTTTAGTGAACCGTCAGATCCTCACTCTCTTCCGCATCGCTGTCTGCGAGGGC
CAGCTGTTGGGCTCGCGGTTGAGGACAAACTCTTCGCGGTCTTTCCAGTACTCTTGGATCGGAAACCCGT
CGGCCTCCGAACGGTACTCCGCCACCGAGGGACCTGAGCGAGTCCGCATCGACCGGATCGGAAAACCT
Features (pLannotate 1.2.2; 21 found; start..end, strand, type, name):
    184..273     +  intron         chimeric intron (fragment): chimera between introns from adenovirus and immunoglobulin heavy chain genes
    292..338     +  CDS            IgH signal sequence (fragment): signal sequence from the mouse immunoglobulin heavy chain variable region
   2206..2766    +  CDS            Cd4 (fragment): CD4_RAT - Experimental evidence at protein level: Swiss-Prot protein existence level 1. Integral membrane glycoprotein that plays an essential role in the immune response and serves multiple functions in responses against both external and internal offenses. In T-cells, functions primarily as a coreceptor for MHC class II molecule:peptide complex. The antigens presented by class II peptides are derived from extracellular proteins while class I peptides are derived from cytosolic proteins. Interacts simultaneously with the T-cell receptor (TCR) and the MHC class II presented by antigen presenti
   2803..2970    +  CDS            COMP (fragment): COMP_HUMAN - Experimental evidence at protein level: Swiss-Prot protein existence level 1. May play a role in the structural integrity of cartilage via its interaction with other extracellular matrix proteins such as the collagens and fibronectin. Can mediate the interaction of chondrocytes with the cartilage extracellular matrix through interaction with cell surface integrin receptors. Could play a role in the pathogenesis of osteoarthritis. Potent suppressor of apoptosis in both primary chondrocytes and transformed cells. Suppresses apoptosis by blocking the activation of caspase-3 and by in
   2978..3765    +  CDS            bla(M) (fragment): β-lactamase lacking the signal sequence; bla(M); allows cytosolic expression of β-lactamase
   3772..3837    +  CDS            3xFLAG: three tandem FLAG® epitope tags, followed by an enterokinase cleavage site
   3899..3954    +  polyA_signal   β-globin poly(A) signal: rabbit β-globin polyadenylation signal (Gil and Proudfoot, 1987)
   4468..6149    -  rep_origin     oriP (fragment): Epstein-Barr virus oriP replication origin (Yates et al., 2000)
   6276..6380    +  promoter       AmpR promoter: bla
   6381..7241    +  CDS            AmpR: β-lactamase; bla; confers resistance to ampicillin, carbenicillin, and related antibiotics
   7412..8000    +  rep_origin     ori: high-copy-number ColE1/pMB1/pBR322/pUC origin of replication
   8183..8275    +  CDS            lacI (fragment): lac repressor; lacI; The lac repressor binds to the lac operator to inhibit transcription in E. coli. This inhibition can be relieved by adding lactose or isopropyl-β-D-thiogalactopyranoside (IPTG).
   8288..8309    +  protein_bind   CAP binding site: CAP binding activates transcription in the presence of cAMP. E. coli catabolite activator protein
   8324..8354    +  promoter       lac promoter: promoter for the E. coli lac operon
   8362..8378    +  protein_bind   lac operator: The lac repressor binds to the lac operator to inhibit transcription in E. coli. This inhibition can be relieved by adding lactose or isopropyl-β-D-thiogalactopyranoside (IPTG). lac repressor encoded by lacI
   8448..8464    +  promoter       tet promoter (fragment): E. coli promoter for tetracycline efflux protein gene
   8474..8499    -  CDS            bla(M) (fragment): β-lactamase lacking the signal sequence; bla(M); allows cytosolic expression of β-lactamase
   8673..9052    +  enhancer       CMV enhancer: human cytomegalovirus immediate early enhancer
   9054..9253    +  promoter       CMV promoter: human cytomegalovirus (CMV) immediate early promoter
   9321..9359    +  misc_feature   Ad SA (fragment): adenovirus major late transcript splice acceptor (Friedrich and Soriano, 1991)
   9392..153     -  CDS            PTP (fragment) (across the origin): TERM_ADE02 - Experimental evidence at protein level: Swiss-Prot protein existence level 1. Protein covalently bound to the viral DNA that acts as a primer for viral genomic replication by DNA strand displacement. Assembles on the viral origin of replication in an initiation complex with viral polymerase, DBP, host NFIA and host POU2F1/OCT1. During initiation, the polymerase covalently couples the first dCTP with Ser- 580 of pTP. The terminal protein stimulates the template activity over 20 fold compared to protein-free templates. Neo-synthesized viral genomes are linked to two preterminal prot
