>Addgene plasmid #110996 | PSOP7-COMP-blac-flag-his | addgene full sequence | sequence record 224487 | Addgene NGS Result
CTCGAGAAAGGCGTCTAACCAGTCACAGTCGCAAGGTAGGCTGAGCACCGTGGCGGGCGGCAGCGGGTGG
CGGTCGGGGTTGTTTCTGGCGGAGGTGCTGCTGATGATGTAATTAAAGTAGGCGGTCTTGAGACGGCGGA
TGGTCGAGGTGAGGTGTGGCAGGCTTGAGATCCAGCTGTTGGGGTGAGTACTCCCTCTCAAAAGCGGGCA
TTACTTCTGCGCTAAGATTGTCAGTTTCCAAAAACGAGGAGGATTTGATATTCACCTGGCCCGATCTGGC
CATACACTTGAGTGACAATGACATCCACTTTGCCTTTCTCTCCACAGGTGTCCACTCCCAGGTCCAAGTT
TGCCACCATGGAGTTTCAGACCCAGGTACTCATGTCCCTGCTGCTCTGCATGTCTGGTGCGGCCGCCCTG
AGCCTGAAGGGCATCAAAGAGGGCGACCCTCCCCGGCTGATGTACGACAACAACAAAGTGAACCACGGCA
ACACCCTGAAGGTGTCCAAGGACGAGCTGATGAAGCGGATCGTGCAGGACGTGTCCTACGATATCAACAA
CTTCATCAACGACCAGTATGAGAACAACAATAACAACAACAATAATAACAATAACAACAACAACAACATG
CGGCGGGACAAGACCAGCGAGAACGTGAAAGAGCTGCAGAACGACGACACCGTGTACATCAAGTCCCTGC
AGAACAAGCCCCTGCTGAAGATGAACAACAAGGAAAAAAACAACAAGATCGAGATGAAGGACAGCAAGAA
GGGCAACTACAACAAGTACAAGATCAAGCACAACAACAAGGCCTACGACGGCGGCATCAGCAACAGCAGA
GAGCAGAACAACGACGAGAACTACATGAGAGAGGAACAGCGGGGCAACATGGCCTTCAAGCTGAACAACC
TGAACAAGAAGAAGTCCCGGATCAAGAACAATAAGAACGGCAAGAAAGAGAACAATATCGACATTAACAA
CAATATGATCAAGATCAACAACATCAAGAAGGACATCCCCAAGATCGACAACGACAACAACAACAACAAT
AACAATGATAACAACAATAATAACAACAACGATAACAACAACAACAACAATAACGACAACAATAACAATA
ACAACAATGTGGACGGCGACGACAACACCGCCATCCAGAACAAGGGCCCCACCAATATCGCCAGCACCAA
CGAGCACAAGAACATCAACACAAACAATCAGAACAAACAGAAGCTGCACTCCGAGAACCACCACAAAAAC
AAGCTGACCGAGACAAGCCACAACGGCGACGTGATCGAGATCAGAATCATCAGCGACCCCGGCTTCGTGA
AGTCCAACCACAAGAAAACCGAGAAGAACAAGAAATACGACATGAAGGAAAAGGACCTGCTGCGCATCAA
GAACGGGAAGCGGAACAAAGAACTGATGGGCGTGCCCGACAAGATGAGCAAGCGCCGCGAGGTGGAACGC
GAGAAGGACCACATCAAGGGCAATTCTAAAAACAAGAATAAGAAGAAGAATAAAAACAAAAAGAAAAACA
AGAACAAGAAAAAAAACAAGAACAAAAACTTCGCCATCAAGACCAACGATGAGTCTAAGAAAAATAAGAT
CAGCTACATCCAGATGTACACCGACAAGAACGGCGCCGACGAGTACAGCCCCAAGCTGAATGACGACGAG
ACATTCGACGAGGATATGTACGAGGGCAATGACGAGATCGACAGCAATATGGCCATTAAGAAGATCAACG
AGGATAAGAACCTGCTCGAGTTCGGCGACGAGGGCGTGAAGGATATCGGCTCCACCGAGAACGAGATGAT
CAAAAACAAGAAGAACATCATCAAGAACAGCCGGAAGGTGTACAACCTCAACCTGTACAACTGCGATCTG
ATCGACGACTGGGACCTGAACCACGAGTACATCGACGAAGAGGGCAAGCTGATCAAGCTGAGCGGCTACG
TGTTCCAGAACATCGTGTCCACCGACAGCATGCCCACCGTGAATATCGCCGACTGGAAGCTGCGGGGCAG
CTGCTCCTACGACAACTACATCTGTGGCGCCCTGAATTACATGAATAACATCTACAGCAAGGGCGACCGC
GTGATCTTCGACGGCAAGATCTACGAGGCCACCGCCGAGGTGTACGAGACACCCAAAGTGATGGAAAACC
TGTGGATCGAAAAGACCAAGGACTGCTACGACTTCGGCGCGCCGTCGACCTCCATCACGGCCTATAAGAG
TGAGGGGGAGTCAGCGGAGTTCTCCTTCCCACTCAACCTTGGAGAGGAAAGCCTGCAGGGAGAGTTGAGA
TGGAAGGCAGAGAAGGCTCCTTCTTCCCAGTCCTGGATCACCTTCTCCCTAAAGAACCAAAAGGTGTCTG
TGCAGAAGTCTACTAGCAACCCCAAGTTCCAGCTGTCCGAAACGCTCCCACTCACCCTTCAGATACCCCA
GGTCTCCCTTCAGTTTGCTGGTTCTGGCAACCTGACCCTGACTCTGGACAGAGGGATACTGTATCAGGAA
GTGAACCTGGTGGTGATGAAAGTGACTCAGCCCGACAGCAACACTTTGACCTGTGAGGTGATGGGACCCA
CCTCACCCAAGATGAGACTGATCTTGAAGCAGGAGAATCAGGAGGCCAGGGTCTCCAGGCAGGAGAAAGT
GATTCAAGTGCAGGCCCCTGAAGCAGGGGTGTGGCAATGTCTACTGAGTGAAGGTGAAGAGGTCAAGATG
GACTCCAAGATCCAGGTTTTATCCAAAGGGTTGAATTCCGGCGGCGGCTCCGGAGGCGGTACCGGTGGCG
GCGACCTAGCCCCACAGATGCTTCGAGAACTCCAGGAGACTAATGCGGCGCTGCAAGACGTGAGAGAGCT
CTTGCGACAGCAGGTCAAGGAGATCACCTTCCTGAAGAATACGGTGATGGAATGTGACGCCTGCGGTCTA
GACAGAAACCTGCCTCCACTAGCACCTCTGGGCCCACACCCAGAAACGCTGGTGAAAGTAAAAGATGCTG
AAGATCAGTTGGGTGCACGAGTGGGTTACATCGAACTGGATCTCAACAGCGGTAAGATCCTTGAGAGTTT
TCGCCCCGAAGAACGTTTTCCAATGATGAGCACTTTTAAAGTTCTGCTATGTGGCGCGGTATTATCCCGT
ATTGACGCCGGGCAAGAGCAACTCGGTCGCCGCATACACTATTCTCAGAATGACTTGGTTGAGTACTCAC
CAGTCACAGAAAAGCATCTTACGGATGGCATGACAGTAAGAGAATTATGCAGTGCTGCCATAACCATGAG
TGATAACACTGCGGCCAACTTACTTCTGACAACGATCGGAGGACCGAAGGAGCTAACCGCTTTTTTGCAC
AACATGGGGGATCATGTAACTCGCCTTGATCGTTGGGAACCGGAGCTGAATGAAGCCATACCAAACGACG
AGCGTGACACCACGATGCCTGTAGCAATGGCAACAACGTTGCGCAAACTATTAACTGGCGAACTACTTAC
TCTAGCTTCCCGGCAACAATTAATAGACTGGATGGAGGCGGATAAAGTTGCAGGACCACTTCTGCGCTCG
GCCCTTCCGGCTGGCTGGTTTATTGCTGATAAATCTGGAGCCGGTGAGCGTGGGTCTCGCGGTATCATTG
CAGCACTGGGGCCAGATGGTAAGCCCTCCCGTATCGTAGTTATCTACACGACGGGGAGTCAGGCAACTAT
GGATGAACGAAATAGACAGATCGCTGAGATAGGTGCCTCACTGATTAAGCATTGGGGCCCTGACTACAAA
GACCATGACGGTGATTATAAAGATCATGACATCGATTACAAGGATGACGATGACAAGGGCCCTCACCACC
ACCATCACCACTAATAATAAGGATCCCCCGACCTCGACCTCTGGCTAATAAAGGAAATTTATTTTCATTG
CAATAGTGTGTTGGAATTTTTTGTGTCTCTCACTCGGAAGGACATATGGGAGGGCAAATCATTTGGTCGA
GATCCCTCGGAGATCTCTAGCTAGAGGATCGATCCCCGCCCCGGACGAACTAAACCTGACTACGACATCT
CTGCCCCTTCTTCGCGGGGCAGTGCATGTAATCCCTTCAGTTGGTTGGTACAACTTGCCAACTGGGCCCT
GTTCCACATGTGACACGGGGGGGGACCAAACACAAAGGGGTTCTCTGACTGTAGTTGACATCCTTATAAA
TGGATGTGCACATTTGCCAACACTGAGTGGCTTTCATCCTGGAGCAGACTTTGCAGTCTGTGGACTGCAA
CACAACATTGCCTTTATGTGTAACTCTTGGCTGAAGCTCTTACACCAATGCTGGGGGACATGTACCTCCC
AGGGGCCCAGGAAGACTACGGGAGGCTACACCAACGTCAATCAGAGGGGCCTGTGTAGCTACCGATAAGC
GGACCCTCAAGAGGGCATTAGCAATAGTGTTTATAAGGCCCCCTTGTTAACCCTAAACGGGTAGCATATG
CTTCCCGGGTAGTAGTATATACTATCCAGACTAACCCTAATTCAATAGCATATGTTACCCAACGGGAAGC
ATATGCTATCGAATTAGGGTTAGTAAAAGGGTCCTAAGGAACAGCGATATCTCCCACCCCATGAGCTGTC
ACGGTTTTATTTACATGGGGTCAGGATTCCACGAGGGTAGTGAACCATTTTAGTCACAAGGGCAGTGGCT
GAAGATCAAGGAGCGGGCAGTGAACTCTCCTGAATCTTCGCCTGCTTCTTCATTCTCCTTCGTTTAGCTA
ATAGAATAACTGCTGAGTTGTGAACAGTAAGGTGTATGTGAGGTGCTCGAAAACAAGGTTTCAGGTGACG
CCCCCAGAATAAAATTTGGACGGGGGGTTCAGTGGTGGCATTGTGCTATGACACCAATATAACCCTCACA
AACCCCTTGGGCAATAAATACTAGTGTAGGAATGAAACATTCTGAATATCTTTAACAATAGAAATCCATG
GGGTGGGGACAAGCCGTAAAGACTGGATGTCCATCTCACACGAATTTATGGCTATGGGCAACACATAATC
CTAGTGCAATATGATACTGGGGTTATTAAGATGTGTCCCAGGCAGGGACCAAGACAGGTGAACCATGTTG
TTACACTCTATTTGTAACAAGGGGAAAGAGAGTGGACGCCGACAGCAGCGGACTCCACTGGTTGTCTCTA
ACACCCCCGAAAATTAAACGGGGCTCCACGCCAATGGGGCCCATAAACAAAGACAAGTGGCCACTCTTTT
TTTTGAAATTGTGGAGTGGGGGCACGCGTCAGCCCCCACACGCCGCCCTGCGGTTTTGGACTGTAAAATA
AGGGTGTAATAACTTGGCTGATTGTAACCCCGCTAACCACTGCGGTCAAACCACTTGCCCACAAAACCAC
TAATGGCACCCCGGGGAATACCTGCATAAGTAGGTGGGCGGGCCAAGATAGGGGCGCGATTGCTGCGATC
TGGAGGACAAATTACACACACTTGCGCCTGAGCGCCAAGCACAGGGTTGTTGGTCCTCATATTCACGAGG
TCGCTGAGAGCACGGTGGGCTAATGTTGCCATGGGTAGCATATACTACCCAAATATCTGGATAGCATATG
CTATCCTAATCTATATCTGGGTAGCATAGGCTATCCTAATCTATATCTGGGTAGCATATGCTATCCTAAT
CTATATCTGGGTAGTATATGCTATCCTAATTTATATCTGGGTAGCATAGGCTATCCTAATCTATATCTGG
GTAGCATATGCTATCCTAATCTATATCTGGGTAGTATATGCTATCCTAATCTGTATCCGGGTAGCATATG
CTATCCTAATAGAGATTAGGGTAGTATATGCTATCCTAATTTATATCTGGGTAGCATATACTACCCAAAT
ATCTGGATAGCATATGCTATCCTAATCTATATCTGGGTAGCATATGCTATCCTAATCTATATCTGGGTAG
CATAGGCTATCCTAATCTATATCTGGGTAGCATATGCTATCCTAATCTATATCTGGGTAGTATATGCTAT
CCTAATTTATATCTGGGTAGCATAGGCTATCCTAATCTATATCTGGGTAGCATATGCTATCCTAATCTAT
ATCTGGGTAGTATATGCTATCCTAATCTGTATCCGGGTAGCATATGCTATCCTCATGATAAGCTGTCAAA
CATGAGAATTTTCTTGAAGACGAAAGGGCCTCGTGATACGCCTATTTTTATAGGTTAATGTCATGATAAT
AATGGTTTCTTAGACGTCAGGTGGCACTTTTCGGGGAAATGTGCGCGGAACCCCTATTTGTTTATTTTTC
TAAATACATTCAAATATGTATCCGCTCATGAGACAATAACCCTGATAAATGCTTCAATAATATTGAAAAA
GGAAGAGTATGAGTATTCAACATTTCCGTGTCGCCCTTATTCCCTTTTTTGCGGCATTTTGCCTTCCTGT
TTTTGCTCACCCAGAAACGCTGGTGAAAGTAAAAGATGCTGAAGATCAGTTGGGTGCACGAGTGGGTTAC
ATCGAACTGGATCTCAACAGCGGTAAGATCCTTGAGAGTTTTCGCCCCGAAGAACGTTTTCCAATGATGA
GCACTTTTAAAGTTCTGCTATGTGGCGCGGTATTATCCCGTGTTGACGCCGGGCAAGAGCAACTCGGTCG
CCGCATACACTATTCTCAGAATGACTTGGTTGAGTACTCACCAGTCACAGAAAAGCATCTTACGGATGGC
ATGACAGTAAGAGAATTATGCAGTGCTGCCATAACCATGAGTGATAACACTGCGGCCAACTTACTTCTGA
CAACGATCGGAGGACCGAAGGAGCTAACCGCTTTTTTGCACAACATGGGGGATCATGTAACTCGCCTTGA
TCGTTGGGAACCGGAGCTGAATGAAGCCATACCAAACGACGAGCGTGACACCACGATGCCTGCAGCAATG
GCAACAACGTTGCGCAAACTATTAACTGGCGAACTACTTACTCTAGCTTCCCGGCAACAATTAATAGACT
GGATGGAGGCGGATAAAGTTGCAGGACCACTTCTGCGCTCGGCCCTTCCGGCTGGCTGGTTTATTGCTGA
TAAATCTGGAGCCGGTGAGCGTGGGTCTCGCGGTATCATTGCAGCACTGGGGCCAGATGGTAAGCCCTCC
CGTATCGTAGTTATCTACACGACGGGGAGTCAGGCAACTATGGATGAACGAAATAGACAGATCGCTGAGA
TAGGTGCCTCACTGATTAAGCATTGGTAACTGTCAGACCAAGTTTACTCATATATACTTTAGATTGATTT
AAAACTTCATTTTTAATTTAAAAGGATCTAGGTGAAGATCCTTTTTGATAATCTCATGACCAAAATCCCT
TAACGTGAGTTTTCGTTCCACTGAGCGTCAGACCCCGTAGAAAAGATCAAAGGATCTTCTTGAGATCCTT
TTTTTCTGCGCGTAATCTGCTGCTTGCAAACAAAAAAACCACCGCTACCAGCGGTGGTTTGTTTGCCGGA
TCAAGAGCTACCAACTCTTTTTCCGAAGGTAACTGGCTTCAGCAGAGCGCAGATACCAAATACTGTTCTT
CTAGTGTAGCCGTAGTTAGGCCACCACTTCAAGAACTCTGTAGCACCGCCTACATACCTCGCTCTGCTAA
TCCTGTTACCAGTGGCTGCTGCCAGTGGCGATAAGTCGTGTCTTACCGGGTTGGACTCAAGACGATAGTT
ACCGGATAAGGCGCAGCGGTCGGGCTGAACGGGGGGTTCGTGCACACAGCCCAGCTTGGAGCGAACGACC
TACACCGAACTGAGATACCTACAGCGTGAGCTATGAGAAAGCGCCACGCTTCCCGAAGGGAGAAAGGCGG
ACAGGTATCCGGTAAGCGGCAGGGTCGGAACAGGAGAGCGCACGAGGGAGCTTCCAGGGGGAAACGCCTG
GTATCTTTATAGTCCTGTCGGGTTTCGCCACCTCTGACTTGAGCGTCGATTTTTGTGATGCTCGTCAGGG
GGGCGGAGCCTATGGAAAAACGCCAGCAACGCGGCCTTTTTACGGTTCCTGGCCTTTTGCTGGCCTTTTG
CTCACATGTTCTTTCCTGCGTTATCCCCTGATTCTGTGGATAACCGTATTACCGCCTTTGAGTGAGCTGA
TACCGCTCGCCGCAGCCGAACGACCGAGCGCAGCGAGTCAGTGAGCGAGGAAGCGGAAGAGCGCCCAATA
CGCAAACCGCCTCTCCCCGCGCGTTGGCCGATTCATTAATGCAGCTGGCACGACAGGTTTCCCGACTGGA
AAGCGGGCAGTGAGCGCAACGCAATTAATGTGAGTTAGCTCACTCATTAGGCACCCCAGGCTTTACACTT
TATGCTTCCGGCTCGTATGTTGTGTGGAATTGTGAGCGGATAACAATTTCACACAGGAAACAGCTATGAC
CATGATTACGCCAAGCTCTAGCTAGAGGTCGACCAATTCTCATGTTTGACAGCTTATCATCGCAGATCCG
GGCAACGTTGTTGCCATTGCTGCAGGCGCAGAACTGGTAGGTATGGAAGATCTATACATTGAATCAATAT
TGGCAATTAGCCATATTAGTCATTGGTTATATAGCATAAATCAATATTGGCTATTGGCCATTGCATACGT
TGTATCTATATCATAATATGTACATTTATATTGGCTCATGTCCAATATGACCGCCATGTTGACATTGATT
ATTGACTAGTTATTAATAGTAATCAATTACGGGGTCATTAGTTCATAGCCCATATATGGAGTTCCGCGTT
ACATAACTTACGGTAAATGGCCCGCCTGGCTGACCGCCCAACGACCCCCGCCCATTGACGTCAATAATGA
CGTATGTTCCCATAGTAACGCCAATAGGGACTTTCCATTGACGTCAATGGGTGGAGTATTTACGGTAAAC
TGCCCACTTGGCAGTACATCAAGTGTATCATATGCCAAGTCCGCCCCCTATTGACGTCAATGACGGTAAA
TGGCCCGCCTGGCATTATGCCCAGTACATGACCTTACGGGACTTTCCTACTTGGCAGTACATCTACGTAT
TAGTCATCGCTATTACCATGGTGATGCGGTTTTGGCAGTACACCAATGGGCGTGGATAGCGGTTTGACTC
ACGGGGATTTCCAAGTCTCCACCCCATTGACGTCAATGGGAGTTTGTTTTGGCACCAAAATCAACGGGAC
TTTCCAAAATGTCGTAATAACCCCGCCCCGTTGACGCAAATGGGCGGTAGGCGTGTACGGTGGGAGGTCT
ATATAAGCAGAGCTCGTTTAGTGAACCGTCAGATCCTCACTCTCTTCCGCATCGCTGTCTGCGAGGGCCA
GCTGTTGGGCTCGCGGTTGAGGACAAACTCTTCGCGGTCTTTCCAGTACTCTTGGATCGGAAACCCGTCG
GCCTCCGAACGGTACTCCGCCACCGAGGGACCTGAGCGAGTCCGCATCGACCGGATCGGAAAACCT
Features (pLannotate 1.2.2; 21 found; start..end, strand, type, name):
    184..273     +  intron         chimeric intron (fragment): chimera between introns from adenovirus and immunoglobulin heavy chain genes
    292..338     +  CDS            IgH signal sequence (fragment): signal sequence from the mouse immunoglobulin heavy chain variable region
   2206..2766    +  CDS            Cd4 (fragment): CD4_RAT - Experimental evidence at protein level: Swiss-Prot protein existence level 1. Integral membrane glycoprotein that plays an essential role in the immune response and serves multiple functions in responses against both external and internal offenses. In T-cells, functions primarily as a coreceptor for MHC class II molecule:peptide complex. The antigens presented by class II peptides are derived from extracellular proteins while class I peptides are derived from cytosolic proteins. Interacts simultaneously with the T-cell receptor (TCR) and the MHC class II presented by antigen presenti
   2803..2970    +  CDS            COMP (fragment): COMP_HUMAN - Experimental evidence at protein level: Swiss-Prot protein existence level 1. May play a role in the structural integrity of cartilage via its interaction with other extracellular matrix proteins such as the collagens and fibronectin. Can mediate the interaction of chondrocytes with the cartilage extracellular matrix through interaction with cell surface integrin receptors. Could play a role in the pathogenesis of osteoarthritis. Potent suppressor of apoptosis in both primary chondrocytes and transformed cells. Suppresses apoptosis by blocking the activation of caspase-3 and by in
   2978..3765    +  CDS            bla(M) (fragment): β-lactamase lacking the signal sequence; bla(M); allows cytosolic expression of β-lactamase
   3772..3837    +  CDS            3xFLAG: three tandem FLAG® epitope tags, followed by an enterokinase cleavage site
   3897..3952    +  polyA_signal   β-globin poly(A) signal: rabbit β-globin polyadenylation signal (Gil and Proudfoot, 1987)
   4466..6147    -  rep_origin     oriP (fragment): Epstein-Barr virus oriP replication origin (Yates et al., 2000)
   6274..6378    +  promoter       AmpR promoter: bla
   6379..7239    +  CDS            AmpR: β-lactamase; bla; confers resistance to ampicillin, carbenicillin, and related antibiotics
   7410..7998    +  rep_origin     ori: high-copy-number ColE1/pMB1/pBR322/pUC origin of replication
   8181..8273    +  CDS            lacI (fragment): lac repressor; lacI; The lac repressor binds to the lac operator to inhibit transcription in E. coli. This inhibition can be relieved by adding lactose or isopropyl-β-D-thiogalactopyranoside (IPTG).
   8286..8307    +  protein_bind   CAP binding site: CAP binding activates transcription in the presence of cAMP. E. coli catabolite activator protein
   8322..8352    +  promoter       lac promoter: promoter for the E. coli lac operon
   8360..8376    +  protein_bind   lac operator: The lac repressor binds to the lac operator to inhibit transcription in E. coli. This inhibition can be relieved by adding lactose or isopropyl-β-D-thiogalactopyranoside (IPTG). lac repressor encoded by lacI
   8446..8462    +  promoter       tet promoter (fragment): E. coli promoter for tetracycline efflux protein gene
   8472..8497    -  CDS            bla(M) (fragment): β-lactamase lacking the signal sequence; bla(M); allows cytosolic expression of β-lactamase
   8671..9050    +  enhancer       CMV enhancer: human cytomegalovirus immediate early enhancer
   9052..9251    +  promoter       CMV promoter: human cytomegalovirus (CMV) immediate early promoter
   9319..9357    +  misc_feature   Ad SA (fragment): adenovirus major late transcript splice acceptor (Friedrich and Soriano, 1991)
   9390..153     -  CDS            PTP (fragment) (across the origin): TERM_ADE02 - Experimental evidence at protein level: Swiss-Prot protein existence level 1. Protein covalently bound to the viral DNA that acts as a primer for viral genomic replication by DNA strand displacement. Assembles on the viral origin of replication in an initiation complex with viral polymerase, DBP, host NFIA and host POU2F1/OCT1. During initiation, the polymerase covalently couples the first dCTP with Ser- 580 of pTP. The terminal protein stimulates the template activity over 20 fold compared to protein-free templates. Neo-synthesized viral genomes are linked to two preterminal prot
