[The description below was written by a language model from this plasmid's Addgene catalogue record and pLannotate feature annotations shown in this document.]
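Description:
PSOP7-COMP-blac-flag-his is a mammalian expression plasmid built on the pTT3 backbone for producing a secreted, pentameric form of the ectodomain of the Plasmodium falciparum protein PSOP7 (putative secreted ookinete protein, PF3D7_1340000). It is propagated in E. coli through a high-copy ColE1/pUC-type origin with ampicillin selection. It also carries an Epstein-Barr virus oriP fragment, which supports episomal maintenance in cells that supply EBNA1. Two sequence records, an NGS result and the depositor's sequence, differ by only two nucleotides in length and give the same annotation.

Expression is driven by the CMV immediate-early enhancer and promoter, followed by adenovirus-derived leader and splice elements with a chimeric intron, and is terminated by the rabbit β-globin polyadenylation signal. The short adenoviral "PTP" hit on the opposite strand most likely reflects this leader region rather than an intended coding sequence. The open reading frame begins with an exogenous mouse immunoglobulin heavy chain signal peptide that directs secretion. Next comes the synthetic 1854 bp PSOP7 insert, cloned between retained NotI and AscI sites. This insert lies in the unannotated gap of the feature tables. All NXT/S sequons in it are mutated to NXA, which prevents the N-linked glycosylation that mammalian cells would otherwise add.

Downstream fusion partners are rat Cd4 domains 3+4, the coiled-coil region of cartilage oligomeric matrix protein (COMP), which assembles the protein into pentamers, and a mature β-lactamase lacking its signal sequence. A 3xFLAG tag and a 6xHis tag follow, although the His tag is listed in the catalogue and not annotated. Pentamerisation raises binding avidity, and the β-lactamase offers an enzymatic readout. This design suits the protein as a "prey" reagent for detecting weak extracellular interactions, in line with the associated screen of sporozoite membrane protein interactions.
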