Addgene plasmid #110996: PSOP7-COMP-blac-flag-his
Purpose: Expresses pentamerised full-length protein ectodomain with no N-linked glycans in mammalian cells. Contains a C-terminal rat Cd4 d3+4 tag, COMP pentamerisation domain, flag- and 6xHis tags.
Depositing lab: Gavin Wright. Depositing organization: Wellcome Sanger Institute. Publication: Systematic Identification of Plasmodium Falciparum Sporozoite Membrane Protein Interactions Reveals an Essential Role for the p24 Complex in Host Infection. Knockel J, Dundas K, Yang ASP, Galaway F, Metcalf T, Gemert GV, Sauerwein RW, Rayner JC, Billker O, Wright GJ. Mol Cell Proteomics. 2021;20:100038. doi: 10.1074/mcp.RA120.002432. Epub 2021 Jan 27. PubMed 33515807.
Backbone
  Vector backbone: pTT3
  Backbone manufacturer: pTT3 was obtained from Yves Durocher, National Research Council of Canada-Biotechnology Research Institute
  Backbone size w/o insert (bp): 7661
  Vector type: Mammalian Expression
Growth in bacteria
  Bacterial resistance: Ampicillin, 100 μg/mL
  Growth temperature: 37°C
  Growth strain: DH5alpha
  Copy number: Unknown
Gene/Insert
  Gene/Insert name: secreted ookinete protein, putative (PSOP7) (alt name: PF3D7_1340000)
  Species: Synthetic
  Insert size (bp): 1854
  Mutation: All NXT/S sites mutated to NXA, where X is any amino acid except Proline
  Entrez Gene: PF3D7_1340000 (a.k.a. PF3D7_1340000, MAL13P1.203)
  Promoter: CMV
  Tag / fusion protein: Exogenous signal peptide of mouse origin (N terminal on insert); rat Cd4d3+4, beta-lactamase, triple FLAG tag, 6xHis tag (C terminal on insert)
  Cloning method: Restriction Enzyme; 5′ cloning site Not1 (not destroyed); 3′ cloning site Asc1 (not destroyed)
Terms and licenses: Academic/Nonprofit Terms; Industry Terms: Not Available to Industry
How to cite: PSOP7-COMP-blac-flag-his was a gift from Gavin Wright (Addgene plasmid # 110996 ; http://n2t.net/addgene:110996 ; RRID:Addgene_110996)
